>Addgene plasmid #155843 | PPP1CA | addgene full sequence | sequence record 375990 | Addgene NGS Result
GGCTCCGGTGCCCGTCAGTGGGCAGAGCGCACATCGCCCACAGTCCCCGAGAAGTTGGGGGGAGGGGTCG
GCAATTGAACCGGTGCCTAGAGAAGGTGGCGCGGGGTAAACTGGGAAAGTGATGTCGTGTACTGGCTCCG
CCTTTTTCCCGAGGGTGGGGGAGAACCGTATATAAGTGCAGTAGTCGCCGTGAACGTTCTTTTTCGCAAC
GGGTTTGCCGCCAGAACACAGGTAAGTGCCGTGTGTGGTTCCCGCGGGCCTGGCCTCTTTACGGGTTATG
GCCCTTGCGTGCCTTGAATTACTTCCACCTGGCTGCAGTACGTGATTCTTGATCCCGAGCTTCGGGTTGG
AAGTGGGTGGGAGAGTTCGAGGCCTTGCGCTTAAGGAGCCCCTTCGCCTCGTGCTTGAGTTGAGGCCTGG
CCTGGGCGCTGGGGCCGCCGCGTGCGAATCTGGTGGCACCTTCGCGCCTGTCTCGCTGCTTTCGATAAGT
CTCTAGCCATTTAAAATTTTTGATGACCTGCTGCGACGCTTTTTTTCTGGCAAGATAGTCTTGTAAATGC
GGGCCAAGATCTGCACACTGGTATTTCGGTTTTTGGGGCCGCGGGCGGCGACGGGGCCCGTGCGTCCCAG
CGCACATGTTCGGCGAGGCGGGGCCTGCGAGCGCGGCCACCGAGAATCGGACGGGGGTAGTCTCAAGCTG
GCCGGCCTGCTCTGGTGCCTGGCCTCGCGCCGCCGTGTATCGCCCCGCCCTGGGCGGCAAGGCTGGCCCG
GTCGGCACCAGTTGCGTGAGCGGAAAGATGGCCGCTTCCCGGCCCTGCTGCAGGGAGCTCAAAATGGAGG
ACGCGGCGCTCGGGAGAGCGGGCGGGTGAGTCACCCACACAAAGGAAAAGGGCCTTTCCGTCCTCAGCCG
TCGCTTCATGTGACTCCACGGAGTACCGGGCGCCGTCCAGGCACCTCGATTAGTTCTCGAGCTTTTGGAG
TACGTCGTCTTTAGGTTGGGGGGAGGGGTTTTATGCGATGGAGTTTCCCCACACTGAGTGGGTGGAGACT
GAAGTTAGGCCAGCTTGGCACTTGATGTAATTCTCCTTGGAATTTGCCCTTTTTGAGTTTGGATCTTGGT
TCATTCTCAAGCCTCAGACAGTGGTTCAAAGTTTTTTTCTTCCATTTCAGGTGTCGTGAGGAATTAGCTT
GGTACTAATACGACTCACTATAGGGAGACCCAAGCTGGCTAGGTAAGCTTGGTACCGAGCTCGGATCCAC
TAGTCCAGTGTGGTGGAATTCTGCAGATATCAACAAGTTTGTACAAAAAAGTTGGCATGTCCGACAGCGA
GAAGCTCAACCTGGACTCGATCATCGGGCGCCTGCTGGAAGTGCAGGGCTCGCGGCCTGGCAAGAATGTA
CAGCTGACAGAGAACGAGATCCGCGGTCTGTGCCTGAAATCCCGGGAGATTTTTCTGAGCCAGCCCATTC
TTCTGGAGCTGGAGGCACCCCTCAAGATCTGCGGTGACATACACGGCCAGTACTACGACCTTCTGCGACT
ATTTGAGTATGGCGGTTTCCCTCCCGAGAGCAACTACCTCTTTCTGGGGGACTATGTGGACAGGGGCAAG
CAGTCCTTGGAGACCATCTGCCTGCTGCTGGCCTATAAGATCAAGTACCCCGAGAACTTCTTCCTGCTCC
GTGGGAACCACGAGTGTGCCAGCATCAACCGCATCTATGGTTTCTACGATGAGTGCAAGAGACGCTACAA
CATCAAACTGTGGAAAACCTTCACTGACTGCTTCAACTGCCTGCCCATCGCGGCCATAGTGGACGAAAAG
ATCTTCTGCTGCCACGGAGGCCTGTCCCCGGACCTGCAGTCTATGGAGCAGATTCGGCGGATCATGCGGC
CCACAGATGTGCCTGACCAGGGCCTGCTGTGTGACCTGCTGTGGTCTGACCCTGACAAGGACGTGCAGGG
CTGGGGCGAGAACGACCGTGGCGTCTCTTTTACCTTTGGAGCCGAGGTGGTGGCCAAGTTCCTCCACAAG
CACGACTTGGACCTCATCTGCCGAGCACACCAGGTGGTAGAAGACGGCTACGAGTTCTTTGCCAAGCGGC
AGCTGGTGACACTTTTCTCAGCTCCCAACTACTGTGGCGAGTTTGACAATGCTGGCGCCATGATGAGTGT
GGACGAGACCCTCATGTGCTCTTTCCAGATCCTCAAGCCCGCCGACAAGAACAAGGGGAAGTACGGGCAG
TTCAGTGGCCTGAACCCTGGAGGCCGACCCATCACCCCACCCCGCAATTCCGCCAAAGCCAAGAAATACC
CAACTTTCTTGTACAAAGTGGTTGATATCCAGCACAGTGGCGGCCGCTCGAGTCTAGAGGGCCCGCGGTT
CGAAACCAGCGGAGGCGGCGGAAGCGGGGGAGGAGGCAGCGGCGGAGGCGGCAGCGGGGGCGGCGGAAGC
GCTACCGGTAAGCCTATCCCTAACCCTCTCCTCGGTCTCGATTCTACGCGTACCGGTATGGCTTCTAACT
TTACTCAGTTCGTTCTCGTCGACAATGGCGGAACTGGCGACGTGACTGTCGCCCCAAGCAACTTCGCTAA
CGGGGTCGCTGAATGGATCAGCTCTAACTCGCGATCACAGGCTTACAAAGTAACCTGTAGCGTTCGTCAG
AGCTCTGCGCAGAATCGCAAATACACCATCAAAGTCGAGGTGCCTAAAGTGGCAACCCAGACTGTTGGTG
GTGAAGAGCTTCCTGTAGCCGGATGGAGATCTTACTTAAATATGGAACTAACCATTCCAATTTTCGCCAC
GAATTCCGACTGCGAGCTTATTGTTAAGGCAATGCAAGGTCTCCTAAAAGATGGAAACCCGATTCCCTCG
GCCATCGCGGCCAACTCCGGCATCTACGGAGGTGGAGGTGGATCTCGTACGGGTTAGTAATGAGTTTAAA
CCCGCTGATCAGCCTCGACTGTGCCTTCTAGTTGCCAGCCATCTGTTGTTTGCCCCTCCCCCGTGCCTTC
CTTGACCCTGGAAGGTGCCACTCCCACTGTCCTTTCCTAATAAAATGAGGAAATTGCATCGCATTGTCTG
AGTAGGTGTCATTCTATTCTGGGGGGTGGGGTGGGGCAGGACAGCAAGGGGGAGGATTGGGAAGACAATA
GCAGGCATGCTGGGGATGCGGTGGGCTCTATGGCTTCTGAGGCGGAAAGAACCAGCTGGGGCTCTAGGGG
GTATCCCC
[124 nt withheld, positions 3229-3352]
C
[91 nt withheld, positions 3354-3444]
AGGGTGATGGTTCACGTACCTAGAAGTTCCTATTCCGAAGTTCCTATTCTCTAGAAAGTATAGGAACTTC
CTTGGCCAAAAAGCCTGAACTCACCGCGACGTCTGTCGAGAAGTTTCTGATCGAAAAGTTCGACAGCGTC
TCCGACCTGATGCAGCTCTCGGAGGGCGAAGAATCTCGTGCTTTCAGCTTCGATGTAGGAGGGCGTGGAT
ATGTCCTGCGGGTAAATAGCTGCGCCGATGGTTTCTACAAAGATCGTTATGTTTATCGGCACTTTGCATC
GGCCGCGCTCCCGATTCCGGAAGTGCTTGACATTGGGGAATTCAGCGAGAGCCTGACCTATTGCATCTCC
CGCCGTGCACAGGGTGTCACGTTGCAAGACCTGCCTGAAACCGAACTGCCCGCTGTTCTGCAGCCGGTCG
CGGAGGCCATGGATGCGATCGCTGCGGCCGATCTTAGCCAGACGAGCGGGTTCGGCCCATTCGGACCGCA
AGGAATCGGTCAATACACTACATGGCGTGATTTCATATGCGCGATTGCTGATCCCCATGTGTATCACTGG
CAAACTGTGATGGACGACACCGTCAGTGCGTCCGTCGCGCAGGCTCTCGATGAGCTGATGCTTTGGGCCG
AGGACTGCCCCGAAGTCCGGCACCTCGTGCACGCGGATTTCGGCTCCAACAATGTCCTGACGGACAATGG
CCGCATAACAGCGGTCATTGACTGGAGCGAGGCGATGTTCGGGGATTCCCAATACGAGGTCGCCAACATC
TTCTTCTGGAGGCCGTGGTTGGCTTGTATGGAGCAGCAGACGCGCTACTTCGAGCGGAGGCATCCGGAGC
TTGCAGGATCGCCGCGGCTCCGGGCGTATATGCTCCGCATTGGTCTTGACCAACTCTATCAGAGCTTGGT
TGACGGCAATTTCGATGATGCAGCTTGGGCGCAGGGTCGATGCGACGCAATCGTCCGATCCGGAGCCGGG
ACTGTCGGGCGTACACAAATCGCCCGCAGAAGCGCGGCCGTCTGGACCGATGGCTGTGTAGAAGTACTCG
CCGATAGTGGAAACCGACGCCCCAGCACTCGTCCGAGGGCAAAGGAATAGCACGTACTACGAGATTTCGA
TTCCACCGCCGCCTTCTATGAAAGGTTGGGCTTCGGAATCGTTTTCCGGGACGCCGGCTGGATGATCCTC
CAGCGCGGGGATCTCATGCTGGAGTTCTTCGCCCACCCCAACTTGTTTATTGCAGCTTATAATGGTTACA
AATAAAGCAATAGCATCACAAATTTCACAAATAAAGCATTTTTTTCACTGCATTCTAGTTGTGGTTTGTC
CAAACTCATCAATGTATCTTATCATGTCTGTATACCGTCGACCTCTAGCTAGAGCTTGGCGTAATCATGG
TCATAGCTGTTTCCTGTGTGAAATTGTTATCCGCTCACAATTCCACACAACATACGAGCCGGAAGCATAA
AGTGTAAAGCCTGGGGTGCCTAATGAGTGAGCTAACTCACATTAATTGCGTTGCGCTCACTGCCCGCTTT
CCAGTCGGGAAACCTGTCGTGCCAGCTGCATTAATGAATCGGCCAACGCGCGGGGAGAGGCGGTTTGCGT
ATTGGGCGCTCTTCCGCTTCCTCGCTCACTGACTCGCTGCGCTCGGTCGTTCGGCTGCGGCGAGCGGTAT
CAGCTCACTCAAAGGCGGTAATACGGTTATCCACAGAATCAGGGGATAACGCAGGAAAGAACATGTGAGC
AAAAGGCCAGCAAAAGGCCAGGAACCGTAAAAAGGCCGCGTTGCTGGCGTTTTTCCATAGGCTCCGCCCC
CCTGACGAGCATCACAAAAATCGACGCTCAAGTCAGAGGTGGCGAAACCCGACAGGACTATAAAGATACC
AGGCGTTTCCCCCTGGAAGCTCCCTCGTGCGCTCTCCTGTTCCGACCCTGCCGCTTACCGGATACCTGTC
CGCCTTTCTCCCTTCGGGAAGCGTGGCGCTTTCTCATAGCTCACGCTGTAGGTATCTCAGTTCGGTGTAG
GTCGTTCGCTCCAAGCTGGGCTGTGTGCACGAACCCCCCGTTCAGCCCGACCGCTGCGCCTTATCCGGTA
ACTATCGTCTTGAGTCCAACCCGGTAAGACACGACTTATCGCCACTGGCAGCAGCCACTGGTAACAGGAT
TAGCAGAGCGAGGTATGTAGGCGGTGCTACAGAGTTCTTGAAGTGGTGGCCTAACTACGGCTACACTAGA
AGAACAGTATTTGGTATCTGCGCTCTGCTGAAGCCAGTTACCTTCGGAAAAAGAGTTGGTAGCTCTTGAT
CCGGCAAACAAACCACCGCTGGTAGCGGTGGTTTTTTTGTTTGCAAGCAGCAGATTACGCGCAGAAAAAA
AGGATCTCAAGAAGATCCTTTGATCTTTTCTACGGGGTCTGACGCTCAGTGGAACGAAAACTCACGTTAA
GGGATTTTGGTCATGAGATTATCAAAAAGGATCTTCACCTAGATCCTTTTAAATTAAAAATGAAGTTTTA
AATCAATCTAAAGTATATATGAGTAAACTTGGTCTGACAGTTACCAATGCTTAATCAGTGAGGCACCTAT
CTCAGCGATCTGTCTATTTCGTTCATCCATAGTTGCCTGACTCCCCGTCGTGTAGATAACTACGATACGG
GAGGGCTTACCATCTGGCCCCAGTGCTGCAATGATACCGCGAGACCCACGCTCACCGGCTCCAGATTTAT
CAGCAATAAACCAGCCAGCCGGAAGGGCCGAGCGCAGAAGTGGTCCTGCAACTTTATCCGCCTCCATCCA
GTCTATTAATTGTTGCCGGGAAGCTAGAGTAAGTAGTTCGCCAGTTAATAGTTTGCGCAACGTTGTTGCC
ATTGCTACAGGCATCGTGGTGTCACGCTCGTCGTTTGGTATGGCTTCATTCAGCTCCGGTTCCCAACGAT
CAAGGCGAGTTACATGATCCCCCATGTTGTGCAAAAAAGCGGTTAGCTCCTTCGGTCCTCCGATCGTTGT
CAGAAGTAAGTTGGCCGCAGTGTTATCACTCATGGTTATGGCAGCACTGCATAATTCTCTTACTGTCATG
CCATCCGTAAGATGCTTTTCTGTGACTGGTGAGTACTCAACCAAGTCATTCTGAGAATAGTGTATGCGGC
GACCGAGTTGCTCTTGCCCGGCGTCAATACGGGATAATACCGCGCCACATAGCAGAACTTTAAAAGTGCT
CATCATTGGAAAACGTTCTTCGGGGCGAAAACTCTCAAGGATCTTACCGCTGTTGAGATCCAGTTCGATG
TAACCCACTCGTGCACCCAACTGATCTTCAGCATCTTTTACTTTCACCAGCGTTTCTGGGTGAGCAAAAA
CAGGAAGGCAAAATGCCGCAAAAAAGGGAATAAGGGCGACACGGAAATGTTGAATACTCATACTCTTCCT
TTTTCAATATTATTGAAGCATTTATCAGGGTTATTGTCTCATGAGCGGATACATATTTGAATGTATTTAG
AAAAATAAACAAATAGGGGTTCCGCGCACATTTCCCCGAAAAGTGCCACCTGACGTCGACGGATCGGGAG
ATCTCCCGATCCCCTATGGTGCACTCTCAGTACAATCTGCTCTGATGCCGCATAGTTAAGCCAGTATCTG
CTCCCTGCTTGTGTGTTGGAGGTCGCTGAGTAGTGCGCGAGCAAAATTTAAGCTACAACAAGGCAAGGCT
TGACCGACAATTGCATGAAGAATCTGCTTAGGGTTAGGCGTTTTGCGCTGCTTCGCGATGTACGGGCCAG
ATATACGCGTTGACATTGATTATTGACTAGGCTTTTGCAAAAAGCTTTGCAAAGATGGATAAAGTTTTAA
ACAGAGAGGAATCTTTGCAGCTAATGGACCTTCTAGGTCTTGAAAGGAGTGGGAATT
Features (pLannotate 1.2.2; 24 found; start..end, strand, type, name):
      1..1179    +  promoter       EF-1α promoter: strong constitutive promoter for human elongation factor EF-1α
   1196..1214    +  promoter       T7 promoter: promoter for bacteriophage T7 RNA polymerase
   1294..1311    +  protein_bind   attB1 (fragment): mutant version of attB; core recombination site for the Gateway® BP reaction BP Clonase™
   1317..2306    +  CDS            PPP1CA: PP1A_HUMAN - Also known as PPP1A. Experimental evidence at protein level: Swiss-Prot protein existence level 1. (Microbial infection) Necessary for alphaviruses replication. From Homo sapiens (Human).
   2308..2332    -  protein_bind   attB2: mutant version of attB; recombination site for the Gateway® BP reaction BP Clonase™
   2457..2498    +  CDS            V5 tag: epitope tag from simian virus 5
   2511..2897    +  CDS            MS2: bacteriophage MS2 coat protein binds to a specific stem-loop structure in the viral RNA (Peabody, 1993)
   2959..3183    +  polyA_signal   bGH poly(A) signal: bovine growth hormone polyadenylation signal
   3187..3208    +  promoter       SV40 promoter (fragment): SV40 enhancer and early promoter
   3229..3462    +  rep_origin     f1 ori (fragment) (sequence partly withheld): f1 bacteriophage origin of replication; arrow indicates direction of (+) strand synthesis
   3467..3514    +  protein_bind   FRT: FLP-mediated recombination occurs in the 8-bp core sequence TCTAGAAA (Turan and Bode, 2011). FLP recombinase from the Saccharomyces cerevisiae 2μ plasmid
   3522..4544    +  CDS            HygR: aminoglycoside phosphotransferase from E. coli; aph(4)-Ia; confers resistance to hygromycin
   4554..4679    +  CDS            ble (fragment): BLE_KLEPN - Experimental evidence at protein level: Swiss-Prot protein existence level 1. Binding protein with a strong affinity to the bleomycin family of antibiotics. Binds to CL990; an antimitotic-antibiotic compound. From Klebsiella pneumoniae.
   4674..4795    +  polyA_signal   SV40 poly(A) signal: SV40 polyadenylation signal
   4868..4884    -  protein_bind   lac operator: The lac repressor binds to the lac operator to inhibit transcription in E. coli. This inhibition can be relieved by adding lactose or isopropyl-β-D-thiogalactopyranoside (IPTG). lac repressor encoded by lacI
   4892..4922    -  promoter       lac promoter: promoter for the E. coli lac operon
   4937..4958    -  protein_bind   CAP binding site: CAP binding activates transcription in the presence of cAMP. E. coli catabolite activator protein
   4971..5063    -  CDS            lacI (fragment): lac repressor; lacI; The lac repressor binds to the lac operator to inhibit transcription in E. coli. This inhibition can be relieved by adding lactose or isopropyl-β-D-thiogalactopyranoside (IPTG).
   5246..5834    -  rep_origin     ori: high-copy-number ColE1/pMB1/pBR322/pUC origin of replication
   6005..6865    -  CDS            AmpR: β-lactamase; bla; confers resistance to ampicillin, carbenicillin, and related antibiotics
   6866..6970    -  promoter       AmpR promoter: bla
   7029..7081    -  misc_feature   bom (fragment): basis of mobility region from pBR322
   7236..7254    +  enhancer       CMV enhancer (fragment): human cytomegalovirus immediate early enhancer
   7279..7345    +  CDS            small t antigen (fragment): SV40 (simian virus 40) small t antigen
