[The description below was written by a language model from this plasmid's Addgene catalogue record and pLannotate feature annotations shown in this document.]
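Description:
PPP1CA is a mammalian expression plasmid built by Gateway recombination into the E2.pEF5-DEST-FL-V5-MCP destination backbone. It was made for a large-scale tethered-function screen of RNA-binding and candidate regulatory proteins. It is propagated in E. coli through a high-copy ColE1/pUC-type origin with ampicillin selection from the β-lactamase gene. A fragment of the f1 origin is also annotated.

The payload is the unmutated human PPP1CA open reading frame, which encodes the catalytic subunit alpha of protein phosphatase 1. It lies between attB1 and attB2 sites left by the Gateway reaction and is driven by the strong constitutive EF-1α promoter; a T7 promoter sits just upstream of the insert. Downstream of attB2 the backbone contributes a C-terminal V5 epitope tag followed by the bacteriophage MS2 coat protein (MCP), and the transcript ends at a bovine growth hormone polyadenylation signal. MCP binds specific MS2 RNA stem-loops, so the fusion protein can be recruited artificially to a reporter mRNA carrying those hairpins. The effect of PPP1CA on the stability or translation of that transcript can then be measured, while the V5 tag allows detection of the fusion.

The backbone also carries an FRT site directly upstream of a hygromycin resistance coding sequence with an SV40 poly(A) signal. This arrangement is typical of vectors designed for FLP-mediated integration into a genomic FRT landing site with hygromycin selection, although the record does not state that it was used this way. The remaining annotated fragments (SV40 promoter, ble, lacI, CMV enhancer, small t antigen) appear to be backbone remnants. The sequenced record is 7,351 nt, slightly shorter than the listed backbone size, presumably because the insert replaced the Gateway destination cassette.
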