Addgene plasmid #155843: PPP1CA
Purpose: For use in RBP tethering screen
Depositing lab: Eugene Yeo. Depositing organization: University of California, San Diego (UCSD). Publication: Large-scale tethered function assays identify factors that regulate mRNA stability and translation. Luo EC, Nathanson JL, Tan FE, Schwartz JL, Schmok JC, Shankar A, Markmiller S, Yee BA, Sathe S, Pratt GA, Scaletta DB, Ha Y, Hill DE, Aigner S, Yeo GW. Nat Struct Mol Biol. 2020 Oct;27(10):989-1000. doi: 10.1038/s41594-020-0477-6. Epub 2020 Aug 17. PubMed 32807991.
Backbone
  Vector backbone: E2.pEF5-DEST-FL-V5-MCP
  Backbone size w/o insert (bp): 7357
  Vector type: Mammalian Expression
Growth in bacteria
  Bacterial resistance: Ampicillin, 100 μg/mL
  Growth temperature: 37°C
  Growth strain: DH5alpha
  Copy number: High Copy
Gene/Insert
  Gene/Insert name: PPP1CA (alt name: Accession: BC001888.1,BC004482.2,BC008010.1)
  Species: H. sapiens (human)
  Insert size (bp): 993
  Mutation: none
  Entrez Gene: PPP1CA (a.k.a. PP-1A, PP1A, PP1alpha, PPP1A)
  Promoter: EF-1a
  Tag / fusion protein: V5-MCP (C terminal on backbone)
  Cloning method: Gateway Cloning
  Sequencing primers: 5′ TAATACGACTCACTATAGGG; 3′ gctcgagtctagagggc
Resource information
  A portion of this plasmid was derived from a plasmid made by: DNASU Plasmid Repository Center for Personalized Diagnostics Biodesign Institute
Terms and licenses: Academic/Nonprofit Terms; Industry Terms: Not Available to Industry
How to cite: PPP1CA was a gift from Eugene Yeo (Addgene plasmid # 155843 ; http://n2t.net/addgene:155843 ; RRID:Addgene_155843)
