>Addgene plasmid #155843 | PPP1CA | depositor partial sequence | sequence record 301247 | Insert Sequence
ATGTCCGACAGCGAGAAGCTCAACCTGGACTCGATCATCGGGCGCCTGCTGGAAGTGCAGGGCTCGCGGC
CTGGCAAGAATGTACAGCTGACAGAGAACGAGATCCGCGGTCTGTGCCTGAAATCCCGGGAGATTTTTCT
GAGCCAGCCCATTCTTCTGGAGCTGGAGGCACCCCTCAAGATCTGCGGTGACATACACGGCCAGTACTAC
GACCTTCTGCGACTATTTGAGTATGGCGGTTTCCCTCCCGAGAGCAACTACCTCTTTCTGGGGGACTATG
TGGACAGGGGCAAGCAGTCCTTGGAGACCATCTGCCTGCTGCTGGCCTATAAGATCAAGTACCCCGAGAA
CTTCTTCCTGCTCCGTGGGAACCACGAGTGTGCCAGCATCAACCGCATCTATGGTTTCTACGATGAGTGC
AAGAGACGCTACAACATCAAACTGTGGAAAACCTTCACTGACTGCTTCAACTGCCTGCCCATCGCGGCCA
TAGTGGACGAAAAGATCTTCTGCTGCCACGGAGGCCTGTCCCCGGACCTGCAGTCTATGGAGCAGATTCG
GCGGATCATGCGGCCCACAGATGTGCCTGACCAGGGCCTGCTGTGTGACCTGCTGTGGTCTGACCCTGAC
AAGGACGTGCAGGGCTGGGGCGAGAACGACCGTGGCGTCTCTTTTACCTTTGGAGCCGAGGTGGTGGCCA
AGTTCCTCCACAAGCACGACTTGGACCTCATCTGCCGAGCACACCAGGTGGTAGAAGACGGCTACGAGTT
CTTTGCCAAGCGGCAGCTGGTGACACTTTTCTCAGCTCCCAACTACTGTGGCGAGTTTGACAATGCTGGC
GCCATGATGAGTGTGGACGAGACCCTCATGTGCTCTTTCCAGATCCTCAAGCCCGCCGACAAGAACAAGG
GGAAGTACGGGCAGTTCAGTGGCCTGAACCCTGGAGGCCGACCCATCACCCCACCCCGCAATTCCGCCAA
AGCCAAGAAATAG
